>Addgene plasmid #77665 | PIP5K1C gRNA (BRDN0001148198) | addgene full sequence | sequence record 188196 | Addgene Assembled Sequence
CCCGGGTGCAAAGATGGATAAAGTTTTAAACAGAGAGGAATCTTTGCAGCTAATGGACCTTCTAGGTCTT
GAAAGGAGTGGGAATTGGCTCCGGTGCCCGTCAGTGGGCAGAGCGCACATCGCCCACAGTCCCCGAGAAG
TTGGGGGGAGGGGTCGGCAATTGATCCGGTGCCTAGAGAAGGTGGCGCGGGGTAAACTGGGAAAGTGATG
TCGTGTACTGGCTCCGCCTTTTTCCCGAGGGTGGGGGAGAACCGTATATAAGTGCAGTAGTCGCCGTGAA
CGTTCTTTTTCGCAACGGGTTTGCCGCCAGAACACAGGTAAGTGCCGTGTGTGGTTCCCGCGGGCCTGGC
CTCTTTACGGGTTATGGCCCTTGCGTGCCTTGAATTACTTCCACCTGGCTGCAGTACGTGATTCTTGATC
CCGAGCTTCGGGTTGGAAGTGGGTGGGAGAGTTCGAGGCCTTGCGCTTAAGGAGCCCCTTCGCCTCGTGC
TTGAGTTGAGGCCTGGCCTGGGCGCTGGGGCCGCCGCGTGCGAATCTGGTGGCACCTTCGCGCCTGTCTC
GCTGCTTTCGATAAGTCTCTAGCCATTTAAAATTTTTGATGACCTGCTGCGACGCTTTTTTTCTGGCAAG
ATAGTCTTGTAAATGCGGGCCAAGATCTGCACACTGGTATTTCGGTTTTTGGGGCCGCGGGCGGCGACGG
GGCCCGTGCGTCCCAGCGCACATGTTCGGCGAGGCGGGGCCTGCGAGCGCGGCCACCGAGAATCGGACGG
GGGTAGTCTCAAGCTGGCCGGCCTGCTCTGGTGCCTGGCCTCGCGCCGCCGTGTATCGCCCCGCCCTGGG
CGGCAAGGCTGGCCCGGTCGGCACCAGTTGCGTGAGCGGAAAGATGGCCGCTTCCCGGCCCTGCTGCAGG
GAGCTCAAAATGGAGGACGCGGCGCTCGGGAGAGCGGGCGGGTGAGTCACCCACACAAAGGAAAAGGGCC
TTTCCGTCCTCAGCCGTCGCTTCATGTGACTCCACGGAGTACCGGGCGCCGTCCAGGCACCTCGATTAGT
TCTCGAGCTTTTGGAGTACGTCGTCTTTAGGTTGGGGGGAGGGGTTTTATGCGATGGAGTTTCCCCACAC
TGAGTGGGTGGAGACTGAAGTTAGGCCAGCTTGGCACTTGATGTAATTCTCCTTGGAATTTGCCCTTTTT
GAGTTTGGATCTTGGTTCATTCTCAAGCCTCAGACAGTGGTTCAAAGTTTTTTTCTTCCATTTCAGGTGT
CGTGACGTACGGCCACCATGACCGAGTACAAGCCCACGGTGCGCCTCGCCACCCGCGACGACGTCCCCAG
GGCCGTACGCACCCTCGCCGCCGCGTTCGCCGACTACCCCGCCACGCGCCACACCGTCGATCCGGACCGC
CACATCGAGCGGGTCACCGAGCTGCAAGAACTCTTCCTCACGCGCGTCGGGCTCGACATCGGCAAGGTGT
GGGTCGCGGACGACGGCGCCGCCGTGGCGGTCTGGACCACGCCGGAGAGCGTCGAAGCGGGGGCGGTGTT
CGCCGAGATCGGCCCGCGCATGGCCGAGTTGAGCGGTTCCCGGCTGGCCGCGCAGCAACAGATGGAAGGC
CTCCTGGCGCCGCACCGGCCCAAGGAGCCCGCGTGGTTCCTGGCCACCGTCGGAGTCTCGCCCGACCACC
AGGGCAAGGGTCTGGGCAGCGCCGTCGTGCTCCCCGGAGTGGAGGCGGCCGAGCGCGCCGGGGTGCCCGC
CTTCCTGGAGACCTCCGCGCCCCGCAACCTCCCCTTCTACGAGCGGCTCGGCTTCACCGTCACCGCCGAC
GTCGAGGTGCCCGAAGGACCGCGCACCTGGTGCATGACCCGCAAGCCCGGTGCCTGAACGCGTTAAGTCG
ACAATCAACCTCTGGATTACAAAATTTGTGAAAGATTGACTGGTATTCTTAACTATGTTGCTCCTTTTAC
GCTATGTGGATACGCTGCTTTAATGCCTTTGTATCATGCTATTGCTTCCCGTATGGCTTTCATTTTCTCC
TCCTTGTATAAATCCTGGTTGCTGTCTCTTTATGAGGAGTTGTGGCCCGTTGTCAGGCAACGTGGCGTGG
TGTGCACTGTGTTTGCTGACGCAACCCCCACTGGTTGGGGCATTGCCACCACCTGTCAGCTCCTTTCCGG
GACTTTCGCTTTCCCCCTCCCTATTGCCACGGCGGAACTCATCGCCGCCTGCCTTGCCCGCTGCTGGACA
GGGGCTCGGCTGTTGGGCACTGACAATTCCGTGGTGTTGTCGGGGAAATCATCGTCCTTTCCTTGGCTGC
TCGCCTGTGTTGCCACCTGGATTCTGCGCGGGACGTCCTTCTGCTACGTCCCTTCGGCCCTCAATCCAGC
GGACCTTCCTTCCCGCGGCCTGCTGCCGGCTCTGCGGCCTCTTCCGCGTCTTCGCCTTCGCCCTCAGACG
AGTCGGATCTCCCTTTGGGCCGCCTCCCCGCGTCGACTTTAAGACCAATGACTTACAAGGCAGCTGTAGA
TCTTAGCCACTTTTTAAAAGAAAAGGGGGGACTGGAAGGGCTAATTCACTCCCAACGAAGACAAGATCTG
CTTTTTGCTTGTACTGGGTCTCTCTGGTTAGACCAGATCTGAGCCTGGGAGCTCTCTGGCTAACTAGGGA
ACCCACTGCTTAAGCCTCAATAAAGCTTGCCTTGAGTGCTTCAAGTAGTGTGTGCCCGTCTGTTGTGTGA
CTCTGGTAACTAGAGATCCCTCAGACCCTTTTAGTCAGTGTGGAAAATCTCTAGCAGTACGTATAGTAGT
TCATGTCATCTTATTATTCAGTATTTATAACTTGCAAAGAAATGAATATCAGAGAGTGAGAGGAACTTGT
TTATTGCAGCTTATAATGGTTACAAATAAAGCAATAGCATCACAAATTTCACAAATAAAGCATTTTTTTC
ACTGCATTCTAGTTGTGGTTTGTCCAAACTCATCAATGTATCTTATCATGTCTGGCTCTAGCTATCCCGC
CCCTAACTCCGCCCATCCCGCCCCTAACTCCGCCCAGTTCCGCCCATTCTCCGCCCCATGGCTGACTAAT
TTTTTTTATTTATGCAGAGGCCGAGGCCGCCTCGGCCTCTGAGCTATTCCAGAAGTAGTGAGGAGGCTTT
TTTGGAGGCCTAGGGACGTACCCAATTCGCCCTATAGTGAGTCGTATTACGCGCGCTCACTGGCCGTCGT
TTTACAACGTCGTGACTGGGAAAACCCTGGCGTTACCCAACTTAATCGCCTTGCAGCACATCCCCCTTTC
GCCAGCTGGCGTAATAGCGAAGAGGCCCGCACCGATCGCCCTTCCCAACAGTTGCGCAGCCTGAATGGCG
AATGGG
[124 nt withheld, positions 3367-3490]
C
[91 nt withheld, positions 3492-3582]
A
[49 nt withheld, positions 3584-3632]
CCTTTGACGTTGGAGTCCACGTTCTTT
[37 nt withheld, positions 3660-3696]
ACCCTATCTCGGTCTATTCTTTTGATTTATAAGGGATTTTGCCGATTTCGGCCTATTGGTTAAAAAATGA
GCTGATTTAACAAAAATTTAACGCGAATTTTAACAAAATATTAACGCTTACAATTTAGGTGGCACTTTTC
GGGGAAATGTGCGCGGAACCCCTATTTGTTTATTTTTCTAAATACATTCAAATATGTATCCGCTCATGAG
ACAATAACCCTGATAAATGCTTCAATAATATTGAAAAAGGAAGAGTATGAGTATTCAACATTTCCGTGTC
GCCCTTATTCCCTTTTTTGCGGCATTTTGCCTTCCTGTTTTTGCTCACCCAGAAACGCTGGTGAAAGTAA
AAGATGCTGAAGATCAGTTGGGTGCACGAGTGGGTTACATCGAACTGGATCTCAACAGCGGTAAGATCCT
TGAGAGTTTTCGCCCCGAAGAACGTTTTCCAATGATGAGCACTTTTAAAGTTCTGCTATGTGGCGCGGTA
TTATCCCGTATTGACGCCGGGCAAGAGCAACTCGGTCGCCGCATACACTATTCTCAGAATGACTTGGTTG
AGTACTCACCAGTCACAGAAAAGCATCTTACGGATGGCATGACAGTAAGAGAATTATGCAGTGCTGCCAT
AACCATGAGTGATAACACTGCGGCCAACTTACTTCTGACAACGATCGGAGGACCGAAGGAGCTAACCGCT
TTTTTGCACAACATGGGGGATCATGTAACTCGCCTTGATCGTTGGGAACCGGAGCTGAATGAAGCCATAC
CAAACGACGAGCGTGACACCACGATGCCTGTAGCAATGGCAACAACGTTGCGCAAACTATTAACTGGCGA
ACTACTTACTCTAGCTTCCCGGCAACAATTAATAGACTGGATGGAGGCGGATAAAGTTGCAGGACCACTT
CTGCGCTCGGCCCTTCCGGCTGGCTGGTTTATTGCTGATAAATCTGGAGCCGGTGAGCGTGGGTCTCGCG
GTATCATTGCAGCACTGGGGCCAGATGGTAAGCCCTCCCGTATCGTAGTTATCTACACGACGGGGAGTCA
GGCAACTATGGATGAACGAAATAGACAGATCGCTGAGATAGGTGCCTCACTGATTAAGCATTGGTAACTG
TCAGACCAAGTTTACTCATATATACTTTAGATTGATTTAAAACTTCATTTTTAATTTAAAAGGATCTAGG
TGAAGATCCTTTTTGATAATCTCATGACCAAAATCCCTTAACGTGAGTTTTCGTTCCACTGAGCGTCAGA
CCCCGTAGAAAAGATCAAAGGATCTTCTTGAGATCCTTTTTTTCTGCGCGTAATCTGCTGCTTGCAAACA
AAAAAACCACCGCTACCAGCGGTGGTTTGTTTGCCGGATCAAGAGCTACCAACTCTTTTTCCGAAGGTAA
CTGGCTTCAGCAGAGCGCAGATACCAAATACTGTTCTTCTAGTGTAGCCGTAGTTAGGCCACCACTTCAA
GAACTCTGTAGCACCGCCTACATACCTCGCTCTGCTAATCCTGTTACCAGTGGCTGCTGCCAGTGGCGAT
AAGTCGTGTCTTACCGGGTTGGACTCAAGACGATAGTTACCGGATAAGGCGCAGCGGTCGGGCTGAACGG
GGGGTTCGTGCACACAGCCCAGCTTGGAGCGAACGACCTACACCGAACTGAGATACCTACAGCGTGAGCT
ATGAGAAAGCGCCACGCTTCCCGAAGGGAGAAAGGCGGACAGGTATCCGGTAAGCGGCAGGGTCGGAACA
GGAGAGCGCACGAGGGAGCTTCCAGGGGGAAACGCCTGGTATCTTTATAGTCCTGTCGGGTTTCGCCACC
TCTGACTTGAGCGTCGATTTTTGTGATGCTCGTCAGGGGGGCGGAGCCTATGGAAAAACGCCAGCAACGC
GGCCTTTTTACGGTTCCTGGCCTTTTGCTGGCCTTTTGCTCACATGTTCTTTCCTGCGTTATCCCCTGAT
TCTGTGGATAACCGTATTACCGCCTTTGAGTGAGCTGATACCGCTCGCCGCAGCCGAACGACCGAGCGCA
GCGAGTCAGTGAGCGAGGAAGCGGAAGAGCGCCCAATACGCAAACCGCCTCTCCCCGCGCGTTGGCCGAT
TCATTAATGCAGCTGGCACGACAGGTTTCCCGACTGGAAAGCGGGCAGTGAGCGCAACGCAATTAATGTG
AGTTAGCTCACTCATTAGGCACCCCAGGCTTTACACTTTATGCTTCCGGCTCGTATGTTGTGTGGAATTG
TGAGCGGATAACAATTTCACACAGGAAACAGCTATGACCATGATTACGCCAAGCGCGCAATTAACCCTCA
CTAAAGGGAACAAAAGCTGGAGCTGCAAGCTTAATGTAGTCTTATGCAATACTCTTGTAGTCTTGCAACA
TGGTAACGATGAGTTAGCAACATGCCTTACAAGGAGAGAAAAAGCACCGTGCATGCCGATTGGTGGAAGT
AAGGTGGTACGATCGTGCCTTATTAGGAAGGCAACAGACGGGTCTGACATGGATTGGACGAACCACTGAA
TTGCCGCATTGCAGAGATATTGTATTTAAGTGCCTAGCTCGATACATAAACGGGTCTCTCTGGTTAGACC
AGATCTGAGCCTGGGAGCTCTCTGGCTAACTAGGGAACCCACTGCTTAAGCCTCAATAAAGCTTGCCTTG
AGTGCTTCAAGTAGTGTGTGCCCGTCTGTTGTGTGACTCTGGTAACTAGAGATCCCTCAGACCCTTTTAG
TCAGTGTGGAAAATCTCTAGCAGTGGCGCCCGAACAGGGACTTGAAAGCGAAAGGGAAACCAGAGGAGCT
CTCTCGACGCAGGACTCGGCTTGCTGAAGCGCGCACGGCAAGAGGCGAGGGGCGGCGACTGGTGAGTACG
CCAAAAATTTTGACTAGCGGAGGCTAGAAGGAGAGAGATGGGTGCGAGAGCGTCAGTATTAAGCGGGGGA
GAATTAGATCGCGATGGGAAAAAATTCGGTTAAGGCCAGGGGGAAAGAAAAAATATAAATTAAAACATAT
AGTATGGGCAAGCAGGGAGCTAGAACGATTCGCAGTTAATCCTGGCCTGTTAGAAACATCAGAAGGCTGT
AGACAAATACTGGGACAGCTACAACCATCCCTTCAGACAGGATCAGAAGAACTTAGATCATTATATAATA
CAGTAGCAACCCTCTATTGTGTGCATCAAAGGATAGAGATAAAAGACACCAAGGAAGCTTTAGACAAGAT
AGAGGAAGAGCAAAACAAAAGTAAGACCACCGCACAGCAAGCGGCCGCTGATCTTCAGACCTGGAGGAGG
AGATATGAGGGACAATTGGAGAAGTGAATTATATAAATATAAAGTAGTAAAAATTGAACCATTAGGAGTA
GCACCCACCAAGGCAAAGAGAAGAGTGGTGCAGAGAGAAAAAAGAGCAGTGGGAATAGGAGCTTTGTTCC
TTGGGTTCTTGGGAGCAGCAGGAAGCACTATGGGCGCAGCGTCAATGACGCTGACGGTACAGGCCAGACA
ATTATTGTCTGGTATAGTGCAGCAGCAGAACAATTTGCTGAGGGCTATTGAGGCGCAACAGCATCTGTTG
CAACTCACAGTCTGGGGCATCAAGCAGCTCCAGGCAAGAATCCTGGCTGTGGAAAGATACCTAAAGGATC
AACAGCTCCTGGGGATTTGGGGTTGCTCTGGAAAACTCATTTGCACCACTGCTGTGCCTTGGAATGCTAG
TTGGAGTAATAAATCTCTGGAACAGATTTGGAATCACACGACCTGGATGGAGTGGGACAGAGAAATTAAC
AATTACACAAGCTTAATACACTCCTTAATTGAAGAATCGCAAAACCAGCAAGAAAAGAATGAACAAGAAT
TATTGGAATTAGATAAATGGGCAAGTTTGTGGAATTGGTTTAACATAACAAATTGGCTGTGGTATATAAA
ATTATTCATAATGATAGTAGGAGGCTTGGTAGGTTTAAGAATAGTTTTTGCTGTACTTTCTATAGTGAAT
AGAGTTAGGCAGGGATATTCACCATTATCGTTTCAGACCCACCTCCCAACCCCGAGGGGACCCAGAGAGG
GCCTATTTCCCATGATTCCTTCATATTTGCATATACGATACAAGGCTGTTAGAGAGATAATTAGAATTAA
TTTGACTGTAAACACAAAGATATTAGTACAAAATACGTGACGTAGAAAGTAATAATTTCTTGGGTAGTTT
GCAGTTTTAAAATTATGTTTTAAAATGGACTATCATATGCTTACCGTAACTTGAAAGTATTTCGATTTCT
TGGCTTTATATATCTTGTGGAAAGGACGAAACACCGGGGAAGAAGTTGGGCCATCGGTTTTAGAGCTAGA
AATAGCAAGTTAAAATAAGGCTAGTCCGTTATCAACTTGAAAAAGTGGCACCGAGTCGGTGCTTTTTTAA
GCTTGGCGTAACTAGATCTTGAGACAAATGGCAGTATTCATCCACAATTTTAAAAGAAAAGGGGGGATTG
GGGGGTACAGTGCAGGGGAAAGAATAGTAGACATAATAGCAACAGACATACAAACTAAAGAATTACAAAA
ACAAATTACAAAAATTCAAAATTTTCGGGTTTATTACAGGGACAGCAGAGATCCACTTTGGCGCCGGCTC
GAGGGGG
Features (pLannotate 1.2.2; 29 found; start..end, strand, type, name):
     14..80      +  CDS            small t antigen (fragment): SV40 (simian virus 40) small t antigen
    106..317     +  promoter       EF-1α core promoter: core promoter for human elongation factor EF-1α
    318..1256    +  intron         EF-1α intron A: intron upstream of the start codon of human EF-1α
   1278..1877    +  CDS            PuroR (fragment): puromycin N-acetyltransferase; pac from Streptomyces; confers resistance to puromycin
   1893..2481    +  misc_feature   WPRE: woodchuck hepatitis virus posttranscriptional regulatory element
   2532..2551    +  misc_feature   cPPT/CTS (fragment): central polypurine tract and central termination sequence of HIV-1
   2553..2786    +  LTR            3' LTR (ΔU3): self-inactivating 3' long terminal repeat (LTR) from HIV-1
   2864..2985    +  polyA_signal   SV40 poly(A) signal: SV40 polyadenylation signal
   3025..3160    +  rep_origin     SV40 ori: SV40 origin of replication
   3181..3199    -  promoter       T7 promoter: promoter for bacteriophage T7 RNA polymerase
   3207..3362    +  CDS            lacZα (fragment): LacZα fragment of β-galactosidase; lacZ fragment
   3367..3795    +  rep_origin     f1 ori (sequence partly withheld): f1 bacteriophage origin of replication; arrow indicates direction of (+) strand synthesis
   3848..3952    +  promoter       AmpR promoter: bla
   3953..4813    +  CDS            AmpR: β-lactamase; bla; confers resistance to ampicillin, carbenicillin, and related antibiotics
   4984..5572    +  rep_origin     ori: high-copy-number ColE1/pMB1/pBR322/pUC origin of replication
   5755..5847    +  CDS            lacI (fragment): lac repressor; lacI; The lac repressor binds to the lac operator to inhibit transcription in E. coli. This inhibition can be relieved by adding lactose or isopropyl-β-D-thiogalactopyranoside (IPTG).
   5860..5881    +  protein_bind   CAP binding site: CAP binding activates transcription in the presence of cAMP. E. coli catabolite activator protein
   5896..5926    +  promoter       lac promoter: promoter for the E. coli lac operon
   5934..5950    +  protein_bind   lac operator: The lac repressor binds to the lac operator to inhibit transcription in E. coli. This inhibition can be relieved by adding lactose or isopropyl-β-D-thiogalactopyranoside (IPTG). lac repressor encoded by lacI
   5995..6013    +  promoter       T3 promoter: promoter for bacteriophage T3 RNA polymerase
   6041..6267    +  promoter       RSV promoter: Rous sarcoma virus enhancer/promoter
   6268..6448    +  LTR            5' LTR (truncated): truncated 5' long terminal repeat (LTR) from HIV-1
   6495..6620    +  misc_feature   HIV-1 Ψ: packaging signal of human immunodeficiency virus type 1
   6604..6967    +  CDS            HIV-1 gag (fragment): gag protein from human immunodeficiency virus 1; gag
   7113..7346    +  misc_feature   RRE: The Rev response element (RRE) of HIV-1 allows for Rev-dependent mRNA export from the nucleus to the cytoplasm.
   7723..7749    +  CDS            Rev (fragment): human immunodeficiency virus 1 (HIV-1) Rev protein; rev; enhances nuclear export of unspliced and incompletely spliced viral mRNAs
   7753..7993    +  promoter       U6 promoter: RNA polymerase III promoter for human U6 snRNA
   8023..8098    +  misc_RNA       gRNA scaffold: guide RNA scaffold for the Streptococcus pyogenes CRISPR/Cas9 system
   8154..8271    +  misc_feature   cPPT/CTS: central polypurine tract and central termination sequence of HIV-1
