[The description below was written by a language model from this plasmid's Addgene catalogue record and pLannotate feature annotations shown in this document.]
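Description:
PIP5K1C gRNA (BRDN0001148198) is a third-generation lentiviral CRISPR guide plasmid built on the lentiGuide-Puro backbone and designed to target human PIP5K1C, the gene encoding the gamma isoform of phosphatidylinositol-4-phosphate 5-kinase type 1. The guide was designed against several PIP5K1C reference transcripts and belongs to a human kinome gRNA collection. In bacteria the roughly 8.3 kb plasmid is maintained through a high-copy ColE1/pUC-type origin and selected with ampicillin via the β-lactamase gene. An f1 origin, an SV40 origin and poly(A) signal, and residual lac, T7 and T3 elements are carried over from the backbone.

The lentiviral transfer cassette begins with an RSV promoter fused to a truncated HIV-1 5' LTR, which allows Tat-independent production of the genomic RNA. This is followed by the Ψ packaging signal, a partial gag sequence and the Rev response element, and the cassette ends in a self-inactivating ΔU3 3' LTR. Within it, a human U6 RNA polymerase III promoter drives the PIP5K1C-specific spacer joined to the Streptococcus pyogenes Cas9 guide RNA scaffold. A cPPT/CTS element sits downstream of the scaffold. The EF-1α core promoter with its intron A then expresses puromycin N-acetyltransferase for selection of transduced mammalian cells, and a WPRE enhances transcript expression.

The plasmid carries no Cas9, so it is meant for use alongside a separate Cas9 vector or in cells that already express Cas9. In that setting it directs cleavage at PIP5K1C for gene knockout studies.
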