Addgene plasmid #77665: PIP5K1C gRNA (BRDN0001148198)
Purpose: 3rd generation lentiviral gRNA plasmid targeting human PIP5K1C
Depositing lab: John Doench & David Root. Depositing organization: Broad Institute. Publication: Optimized sgRNA design to maximize activity and minimize off-target effects of CRISPR-Cas9. Doench JG, Fusi N, Sullender M, Hegde M, Vaimberg EW, Donovan KF, Smith I, Tothova Z, Wilen C, Orchard R, Virgin HW, Listgarten J, Root DE. Nat Biotechnol. 2016 Jan 18. doi: 10.1038/nbt.3437. PubMed 26780180.
Backbone
  Vector backbone: lentiGuide-Puro
  Backbone manufacturer: Zhang Lab (Addgene plasmid # 52963)
  Vector type: Mammalian Expression, Lentiviral, CRISPR
  Selectable markers: Puromycin
Growth in bacteria
  Bacterial resistance: Ampicillin, 100 μg/mL
  Growth temperature: 37°C
  Growth strain: DH5alpha
  Copy number: High Copy
Gene/Insert
  Gene/Insert name: PIP5K1C (alt names: PIP5K1C; NM_001195733.1)
  gRNA/shRNA sequence: GGGAAGAAGTTGGGCCATCG
  Species: H. sapiens (human)
  Entrez Gene: PIP5K1C (a.k.a. LCCS3, PIP5K-GAMMA, PIP5K1-gamma, PIP5Kgamma)
  Promoter: hU6
  Cloning method: Unknown
  Sequencing primers: 5′ U6-F; 3′ pS2-R
Terms and licenses: Academic/Nonprofit Terms; Industry Terms: Not Available to Industry
Depositor comments: The gRNA was designed to target the following Genbank reference sequence(s): NM_001195733.1,NM_001300849.1,NM_012398.2. Note that this plasmid does NOT contain Cas9. It should be used in conjunction with lentiCas9-Blast (Addgene #52962) or otherwise with cell lines already expressing Cas9. Browse the full kinome gRNA library at http://www.addgene.org/pooled-library/broadgpp-human-kinome/ or visit http://www.broadinstitute.org/rnai/public/ for detailed protocols and information.
How to cite: PIP5K1C gRNA (BRDN0001148198) was a gift from John Doench & David Root (Addgene plasmid # 77665 ; http://n2t.net/addgene:77665 ; RRID:Addgene_77665)
