>Addgene plasmid #77665 | PIP5K1C gRNA (BRDN0001148198) | depositor partial sequence | sequence record 145125 | Target Sequence
GGGAAGAAGTTGGGCCATCG
