>Addgene plasmid #77665 | PIP5K1C gRNA (BRDN0001148198) | addgene partial sequence | sequence record 188195 | hU6-F
AGAAAGTAATAATTTCTTGGGTAGTTTGCAGTTTTAAAATTATGTTTTAAAATGGACTATCATATGCTTA
CCGTAACTTGAAAGTATTTCGATTTCTTGGCTTTATATATCTTGTGGAAAGGACGAAACACCGGGGAAGA
AGTTGGGCCATCGGTTTTAGAGCTAGAAATAGCAAGTTAAAATAAGGCTAGTCCGTTATCAACTTGAAAA
AGTGGCACCGAGTCGGTGCTTTTTTAAGCTTGGCGTAACTAGATCTTGAGACAAATGGCAGTATTCATCC
ACAATTTTAAAAGAAAAGGGGGGATTGGGGGGTACAGTGCAGGGGAAAGAATAGTAGACATAATAGCAAC
AGACATACAAACTAAAGAATTACAAAAACAAATTACAAAAATTCAAAATTTTCGGGTTTATTACAGGGAC
AGCAGAGATCCACTTTGGCGCCGGCTCGAGGGGGCCCGGGTGCAAAGATGGATAAAGTTTTAAACAGAGA
GGAATCTTTGCAGCTAATGGACCTTCTAGGTCTTGAAAGGAGTGGGAATTGGCTCCGGTGCCCGTCAGTG
GGCAGAGCGC
